>Addgene plasmid #231361 | pAAV.BC(p1-10)-mscRE4-minBG-CI-EGFP-W3SL-BC(p1-10) | addgene full sequence | sequence record 459709 | Addgene NGS Result
AAAACCTCTGACACATGCAGCTCCCGGAGACGGTCACAGCTTGTCTGTAAGCGGATGCCGGGAGCAGACA
AGCCCGTCAGGGCGCGTCAGCGGGTGTTGGCGGGTGTCGGGGCTGGCTTAACTATGCGGCATCAGAGCAG
ATTGTACTGAGAGTGCACCATAAAATTGTAAACGTTAATATTTTGTTAAAATTCGCGTTAAATTTTTGTT
AAATCAGCTCATTTTTTAACCAATAGACCGAAATCGGCAAAATCCCTTATAAATCAAAAGAATAGCCCGA
GATAGAGT
[37 nt withheld, positions 289-325]
AAAGAACGTGGACTCCAACGTCAAAGG
[141 nt withheld, positions 353-493]
G
[46 nt withheld, positions 495-540]
A
[95 nt withheld, positions 542-636]
TATGCGGTGTGAAATACCGCACAGATGCGTAAGGAGAAAATACCGCATCAGGCGCCCCTGCAGGCAGCTG
CGCGCTCGCTCGCTCACTGAGGCCGCCCGGGCAAAGCCCGGGCGTCGGGCGACCTTTGGTCGCCCGGCCT
CAGTGAGCGAGCGAGCGCGCAGAGAGGGAGTGGCCAACTCCATCACTAGGGGTTCCTGCTGACAGGAGGA
TTCTCTCATCACTGAAACAAAAGAAGCTGTTCCAATCCACGAACCCGAACCTGAATCACTTTCTTTGAAT
TTTTTGCGACTGGTGTTCAAGCTGAATTTAAGTTCCCGGTATTAGACAAATTCCTGGCCATGCCTTTTAT
TTTAGAATGACGACATTTCCGCCTTGTACCTTATTCTGGGTTGTTTCACAAGTGGGGTTATTACACCATG
TGATATGCCAACGTCAATTCTTGCTGTGTACCTGCATGGTAATGTGATGGGCCGCCTCGAGATAAGCCTT
GGGGGCAATCAAACTATTACATTGAGTCCTTGGATTTGCTACAAATTACATTTTAAATGCAATCATTTTA
TAAAAGCTTCAACACTCACACTTGGAAGCGTTACCCTGTTGAATATCACTGACTCACTAACTTGCATTGC
CATGCTAACTTGCTTTCAGAGAGATCTCAGAACACATCATCTTCTGCTATTTCAATACATGCACATTAAT
TTCCTATCAACGTGTGCTGATCAGGAACTCTGTAATCTGGCACCGGTGTTTATTTTTATTCCTGTCTATT
CCTGTTGGCTCACGAAAAGATTGTTTGAGCAAGTGTTTTATGGTGAGTTGTATCATATGTACATTGATTT
AATCTGCCCACATTCAGTTCTACAAGCGGAGCCAAAAAAATAGAGACAAGCATAATTTTCATTCAACATG
AGCCCCTCAATGCAAGCCAAGTACCTCATCTGGTGCTCAGCTAAAGCAACAGCAATCTGTTCCACCCTGG
AGACACAACTGGCCACAGAAAACTTAGTGAAAAGAGGCAATGCTATGCACAGGACAAATGAGCTCGGGCT
GGGCATAAAAGTCAGGGCAGAGCCATCTATTGCTTACATTTGCTTCTGGGATCCAGATCTTTCGAAGCTA
GCGCTAACCGGTGCCACCATGGCCGTGAGCAAGGGCGAGGAGCTGTTCACCGGGGTGGTGCCCATCCTGG
TCGAGCTGGACGGCGACGTAAACGGCCACAAGTTCAGCGTGTCCGGCGAGGGCGAGGGCGATGCCACCTA
CGGCAAGCTGACCCTGAAGTTCATCTGCACCACCGGCAAGCTGCCCGTGCCCTGGCCCACCCTCGTGACC
ACCCTGACCTACGGCGTGCAGTGCTTCAGCCGCTACCCCGACCACATGAAGCAGCACGACTTCTTCAAGT
CCGCCATGCCCGAAGGCTACGTCCAGGAGCGCACCATCTTCTTCAAGGACGACGGCAACTACAAGACCCG
CGCCGAGGTGAAGTTCGAGGGCGACACCCTGGTGAACCGCATCGAGCTGAAGGGCATCGACTTCAAGGAG
GACGGCAACATCCTGGGGCACAAGCTGGAGTACAACTACAACAGCCACAACGTCTATATCATGGCCGACA
AGCAGAAGAACGGCATCAAGGTGAACTTCAAGATCCGCCACAACATCGAGGACGGCAGCGTGCAGCTCGC
CGACCACTACCAGCAGAACACCCCCATCGGCGACGGCCCCGTGCTGCTGCCCGACAACCACTACCTGAGC
ACCCAGTCCGCCCTGAGCAAAGACCCCAACGAGAAGCGCGATCACATGGTCCTGCTGGAGTTCGTGACCG
CCGCCGGGATCACTCTCGGCATGGACGAGCTGTACAAGTAGGAATTCATAATCAACCTCTGGATTACAAA
ATTTGTGAAAGATTGACTGGTATTCTTAACTATGTTGCTCCTTTTACGCTATGTGGATACGCTGCTTTAA
TGCCTTTGTATCATGCTATTGCTTCCCGTATGGCTTTCATTTTCTCCTCCTTGTATAAATCCTGGTTAGT
TCTTGCCACGGCGGAACTCATCGCCGCCTGCCTTGCCCGCTGCTGGACAGGGGCTCGGCTGTTGGGCACT
GACAATTCCGTGGTGTTTATTTGTGAAATTTGTGATGCTATTGCTTTATTTGTAACCATCTAGCTTTATT
TGTGAAATTTGTGATGCTATTGCTTTATTTGTAACCATTATAAGCTGCAATAAACAAGTTAACAACAACA
ATTGCATTCATTTTATGTTTCAGGTTCAGGGGGAGATGTGGGAGGTTTTTTAAACAAGGTACCATCACAT
TACCATGCAGGTACACAGCAAGAATTGACGTTGGCATATCACATGGTGTAATAACCCCACTTGTGAAACA
ACCCAGAATAAGGTACAAGGCGGAAATGTCGTCATTCTAAAATAAAAGGCATGGCCAGGAATTTGTCTAA
TACCGGGAACTTAAATTCAGCTTGAACACCAGTCGCAAAAAATTCAAAGAAAGTGATTCAGGTTCGGGTT
CGTGGATTGGAACAGCTTCTTTTGTTTCAGTGATGAGAGAATCCTCCTGTCAGCAGGAACCCCTAGTGAT
GGAGTTGGCCACTCCCTCTCTGCGCGCTCGCTCGCTCACTGAGGCCGGGCGACCAAAGGTCGCCCGACGC
CCGGGCTTTGCCCGAGCGGCCTCAGTGAGCGAGCGAGCGCGCAGCTGCCTGCAGGACATGTGAGCAAAAG
GCCAGCAAAAGGCCAGGAACCGTAAAAAGGCCGCGTTGCTGGCGTTTTTCCATAGGCTCCGCCCCCCTGA
CGAGCATCACAAAAATCGACGCTCAAGTCAGAGGTGGCGAAACCCGACAGGACTATAAAGATACCAGGCG
TTTCCCCCTGGAAGCTCCCTCGTGCGCTCTCCTGTTCCGACCCTGCCGCTTACCGGATACCTGTCCGCCT
TTCTCCCTTCGGGAAGCGTGGCGCTTTCTCATAGCTCACGCTGTAGGTATCTCAGTTCGGTGTAGGTCGT
TCGCTCCAAGCTGGGCTGTGTGCACGAACCCCCCGTTCAGCCCGACCGCTGCGCCTTATCCGGTAACTAT
CGTCTTGAGTCCAACCCGGTAAGACACGACTTATCGCCACTGGCAGCAGCCACTGGTAACAGGATTAGCA
GAGCGAGGTATGTAGGCGGTGCTACAGAGTTCTTGAAGTGGTGGCCTAACTACGGCTACACTAGAAGAAC
AGTATTTGGTATCTGCGCTCTGCTGAAGCCAGTTACCTTCGGAAAAAGAGTTGGTAGCTCTTGATCCGGC
AAACAAACCACCGCTGGTAGCGGTGGTTTTTTTGTTTGCAAGCAGCAGATTACGCGCAGAAAAAAAGGAT
CTCAAGAAGATCCTTTGATCTTTTCTACGGGGTCTGACGCTCAGTGGAACGAAAACTCACGTTAAGGGAT
TTTGGTCATGAGATTATCAAAAAGGATCTTCACCTAGATCCTTTTAAATTAAAAATGAAGTTTTAAATCA
ATCTAAAGTATATATGAGTAAACTTGGTCTGACAGTTACCAATGCTTAATCAGTGAGGCACCTATCTCAG
CGATCTGTCTATTTCGTTCATCCATAGTTGCCTGACTCCCCGTCGTGTAGATAACTACGATACGGGAGGG
CTTACCATCTGGCCCCAGTGCTGCAATGATACCGCGGCTTCCACGCTCACCGGCTCCAGATTTATCAGCA
ATAAACCAGCCAGCCGGAAGGGCCGAGCGCAGAAGTGGTCCTGCAACTTTATCCGCCTCCATCCAGTCTA
TTAATTGTTGCCGGGAAGCTAGAGTAAGTAGTTCGCCAGTTAATAGTTTGCGCAACGTTGTTGCCATTGC
TACAGGCATCGTGGTGTCACGCTCGTCGTTTGGTATGGCTTCATTCAGCTCCGGTTCCCAACGATCAAGG
CGAGTTACATGATCCCCCATGTTGTGCAAAAAAGCGGTTAGCTCCTTCGGTCCTCCGATCGTTGTCAGAA
GTAAGTTGGCCGCAGTGTTATCACTCATGGTTATGGCAGCACTGCATAATTCTCTTACTGTCATGCCATC
CGTAAGATGCTTTTCTGTGACTGGTGAGTACTCAACCAAGTCATTCTGAGAATAGTGTATGCGGCGACCG
AGTTGCTCTTGCCCGGCGTCAATACGGGATAATACCGCGCCACATAGCAGAACTTTAAAAGTGCTCATCA
TTGGAAAACGTTCTTCGGGGCGAAAACTCTCAAGGATCTTACCGCTGTTGAGATCCAGTTCGATGTAACC
CACTCGTGCACCCAACTGATCTTCAGCATCTTTTACTTTCACCAGCGTTTCTGGGTGAGCAAAAACAGGA
AGGCAAAATGCCGCAAAAAAGGGAATAAGGGCGACACGGAAATGTTGAATACTCATACTCTTCCTTTTTC
AATATTATTGAAGCATTTATCAGGGTTATTGTCTCATGAGCGGATACATATTTGAATGTATTTAGAAAAA
TAAACAAATAGGGGTTCCGCGCACATTTCCCCGAAAAGTGCCACCTGACGTCTAAGAAACCATTATTATC
ATGACATTAACCTATAAAAATAGGCGTATCACGAGGCCCTTTCGTCTCGCGCGTTTCGGTGATGACGGTG
Features (pLannotate 1.2.2; 14 found; start..end, strand, type, name):
    113..162     +  misc_feature   bom (fragment): basis of mobility region from pBR322
    163..618     -  rep_origin     f1 ori (sequence partly withheld): f1 bacteriophage origin of replication; arrow indicates direction of (+) strand synthesis
    637..688     +  misc_feature   bom (fragment): basis of mobility region from pBR322
    693..833     -  repeat_region  AAV2 ITR: inverted terminal repeat of adeno-associated virus serotype 2 inverted
   1781..2496    +  CDS            EGFP (fragment): the original enhanced GFP (Yang et al., 1996) mammalian codon-optimized
   2506..2663    +  misc_feature   WPRE (fragment): woodchuck hepatitis virus posttranscriptional regulatory element
   2669..2753    +  misc_feature   WPRE (fragment): woodchuck hepatitis virus posttranscriptional regulatory element
   2752..2795    -  polyA_signal   SV40 poly(A) signal (fragment): SV40 polyadenylation signal
   2799..2866    -  polyA_signal   SV40 poly(A) signal (fragment): SV40 polyadenylation signal
   3211..3351    +  repeat_region  AAV2 ITR: inverted terminal repeat of adeno-associated virus serotype 2 inverted
   3413..4001    -  rep_origin     ori: high-copy-number ColE1/pMB1/pBR322/pUC origin of replication
   4172..5032    -  CDS            AmpR: β-lactamase; bla; confers resistance to ampicillin, carbenicillin, and related antibiotics
   5033..5137    -  promoter       AmpR promoter: bla
   5232..11      +  CDS            rop (fragment) (across the origin): Rop protein, which maintains plasmids at low copy number; rop
