[The description below was written by a language model from this plasmid's Addgene catalogue record and pLannotate feature annotations shown in this document.]
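Description:
pAAV.BC(p1-10)-mscRE4-minBG-CI-EGFP-W3SL-BC(p1-10) is a 5.3 kb AAV transfer plasmid on a pAAV backbone, designed to produce a single-stranded recombinant AAV genome. It is propagated in bacteria through a high-copy ColE1/pUC-type origin and selected with ampicillin via a β-lactamase cassette under its own promoter. The backbone also carries an f1 phage origin and small remnants of pBR322 bom and rop sequences. Two AAV2 inverted terminal repeats flank the payload and supply the cis signals needed for genome replication and packaging into capsids.

Between the ITRs, the mscRE4 enhancer is paired with the minimal beta-globin (minBG) promoter to drive EGFP, and a chimeric intron is included upstream of the coding sequence to boost expression. The transcript ends in the W3SL element, a compact cassette combining a shortened WPRE with polyadenylation sequences. This is consistent with the fragmentary WPRE and SV40 poly(A) hits in the annotation. The defining feature is the BC(p1-10) barcode, recorded as a 268 bp insert introduced by Gibson cloning and, according to the construct name, present at both ends of the expression cassette near the ITRs. The automated feature table does not annotate the enhancer, promoter, intron or barcodes, but unannotated stretches beside each ITR leave room for them.

The barcodes are described as concatemerization-dependent: they allow AAV genomes that have joined into concatemers in transduced cells to be detected and tracked with the SpECTr method. EGFP expression meanwhile reports enhancer-driven transcription from the same genome.
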