Addgene plasmid #231361: pAAV.BC(p1-10)-mscRE4-minBG-CI-EGFP-W3SL-BC(p1-10)
Purpose: Single stranded AAV genome with concatemerization-dependent barcodes, for tracking AAV concatemers via SpECTr. Also expresses EGFP from the minBG promoter with mscRE4 enhancer.
Depositing lab: Viviana Gradinaru. Depositing organization: California Institute of Technology. Publication: Spatial genomics of AAV vectors reveals mechanism of transcriptional crosstalk that enables targeted delivery of large genetic cargo. Coughlin GM, Borsos M, Barcelona BH, Appling N, Mayfield AMH, Mackey ED, Eser RA, Jackson CR, Chen X, Kumar SR, Gradinaru V. Nat Biotechnol. 2025 Mar 20. doi: 10.1038/s41587-025-02565-4. PubMed 40113953.
Backbone
  Vector backbone: pAAV
  Vector type: AAV
Growth in bacteria
  Bacterial resistance: Ampicillin, 100 μg/mL
  Growth temperature: 30°C
  Growth strain: NEB Stable
  Copy number: High Copy
Gene/Insert
  Gene/Insert name: BC(p1-10)
  Species: Other
  Insert size (bp): 268
  Cloning method: Gibson Cloning
Terms and licenses: Academic/Nonprofit Terms; Industry Terms: Not Available to Industry
Depositor comments: Also contains an mscRE4-minBG-driven EGFP, with chimeric intron to increase expression
How to cite: pAAV.BC(p1-10)-mscRE4-minBG-CI-EGFP-W3SL-BC(p1-10) was a gift from Viviana Gradinaru (Addgene plasmid # 231361 ; http://n2t.net/addgene:231361 ; RRID:Addgene_231361)
